>Addgene plasmid #138732 | pHIE051 ZF43x1 mKate2 EF1a VP16-ZF43 EF1a EBFP2-P2A-BlastR | addgene full sequence | sequence record 319492 | Addgene NGS Result
GGCTACACTAGAAGAACAGTATTTGGTATCTGCGCTCTGCTGAAGCCAGTTACCTTCGGAAAAAGAGTTG
GTAGCTCTTGATCCGGCAAACAAACCACCGCTGGTAGCGGTGGTTTTTTTGTTTGCAAGCAGCAGATTAC
GCGCAGAAAAAAAGGATCTCAAGAAGATCCTTTGATCTTTTCTACGGGGTCTGACGCTCAGTGGAACGAA
AACTCACGTTAAGGGATTTTGGTCATGAGATTATCAAAAAGGATCTTCACCTAGATCCTTTCTCGAGCTT
TCGGAGTGAGATGGAGTGGCCACTGTGGAACTGGGCCTAGCATCGCGATAAGCTCTAGAGGGACAGCCCC
CCCCCAAAGCCCCCAGGGATGTAATTACGTCCCTCCCCCGCTAGGGGGCAGCAGCGAGCCGCCCGGGGCT
CCGCTCCGGTCCGGCGCTCCCCCCGCATCCCCGAGCCGGCAGCGTGCGGGGACAGCCCGGGCACGGGGAA
GGTGGCACGGGATCGCTTTCCTCTGAACGCTTCTCGCTGCTCTTTGAGCCTGCAGACACCTGGGGGGATA
CGGGGAAAAAGCTTTAGGCTGAAAGAGAGATTTAGAATGACAGAATCATAGAACGGCCTGCGTACGGATG
GGGCTCTAGCTCTAGAGCTTGATATCGAATTCCTGCAGCCCCGCTAGAGGGACAGCCCCCCCCCAAAGCC
CCCAGGGATGTAATTACGTCCCTCCCCCGCTAGGGGGCAGCAGCGAGCCGCCCGGGGCTCCGCTCCGGTC
CGGCGCTCCCCCCGCATCCCCGAGCCGGCAGCGTGCGGGGACAGCCCGGGCACGGGGAAGGTGGCACGGG
ATCGCTTTCCTCTGAACGCTTCTCGCTGCTCTTTGAGCCTGCAGACACCTGGGGGGATACGGGGAAAAAG
CTTTAGGCTGAAAGAGAGATTTAGAATGACAGAATCATAGAACGGCCTGGGCGCGCCTGGTGGCGAACGA
TCAACAGACGGGAGATCTACTATTGGGACAGCAGAGATCCAGTTGGTAATGGCTTGTCGACGACGGCGGT
CTCCGTCGTCAGGATCATAGGTGCCACCATGACCGAGTACAAGCCCACGGTGCGCCTCGCCACCCGCGAC
GACGTCCCCCGGGCCGTACGCACCCTCGCCGCCGCGTTCGCCGACTACCCCGCCACGCGCCACACCGTCG
ACCCGGACCGCCACATCGAGCGGGTCACCGAGCTGCAAGAACTCTTCCTCACGCGCGTCGGGCTCGACAT
CGGCAAGGTGTGGGTCGCGGACGACGGCGCCGCGGTGGCGGTCTGGACCACGCCGGAGAGCGTCGAAGCG
GGGGCGGTGTTCGCCGAGATCGGCCCGCGCATGGCCGAGTTGAGCGGTTCCCGGCTGGCCGCGCAGCAAC
AGATGGAAGGCCTCCTGGCGCCGCACCGGCCCAAGGAGCCCGCGTGGTTCCTGGCCACCGTCGGCGTCTC
GCCCGACCACCAGGGCAAGGGTCTGGGCAGCGCCGTCGTGCTCCCCGGAGTGGAGGCGGCCGAGCGCGCC
GGGGTGCCCGCCTTCCTGGAGACATCCGCGCCCCGCAACCTCCCCTTCTACGAGCGGCTCGGCTTCACCG
TCACCGCCGACGTCGAGGTGCCCGAAGGACCGCGCACCTGGTGCATGACCCGCAAGCCCGGTGCCTGAGC
TTCCACTGGATTGTACAATTACCAACTGAATTCACTCCTCAGGTGCAGGCTGCCTATCAGAAGGTGGTGG
CTGGTGTGGCCAATGCCCTGGCTCACAAATACCACTGAGATCTTTTTCCCTCTGCCAAAAATTATGGGGA
CATCATGAAGCCCCTTGAGCATCTGACTTCTGGCTAATAAAGGAAATTTATTTTCATTGCAATAGTGTGT
TGGAATTTTTTGTGTCTCTCACTCGGAAGGACATATGGGAGGGCAAATCATTTAAAACATCAGAATGAGT
ATTTGGTTTAGAGTTTGGCAACATATGCCCATATGCTGGCTGCCATGAACAAAGGTTGGCTATAAAGAGG
TCATCAGTATATGAAACAGCCCCCTGCTGTCCATTCCTTATTCCATAGAAAAGCCTTGACTTGAGGTTAG
ATTTTTTTTATATTTTGTTTTGTGTTATTTTTTTCTTTAACATCCCTAAAATTTTCCTTACATGTTTTAC
TAGCCAGATTTTTCCTCCTCTCCTGACTACTCCCAGTCATAGCTGTCCCTCTTCTCTTATGGAGATCCGG
GCCTAGCATCGCGATAAGCTCTAGAGGGACAGCCCCCCCCCAAAGCCCCCAGGGATGTAATTACGTCCCT
CCCCCGCTAGGGGGCAGCAGCGAGCCGCCCGGGGCTCCGCTCCGGTCCGGCGCTCCCCCCGCATCCCCGA
GCCGGCAGCGTGCGGGGACAGCCCGGGCACGGGGAAGGTGGCACGGGATCGCTTTCCTCTGAACGCTTCT
CGCTGCTCTTTGAGCCTGCAGACACCTGGGGGGATACGGGGAAAAAGCTTTAGGCTGAAAGAGAGATTTA
GAATGACAGAATCATAGAACGGCCTGCGTACGGATGGGGCTCTAGCTCTAGAGCTTGATATCGAATTCCT
GCAGCCCCGCTAGAGGGACAGCCCCCCCCCAAAGCCCCCAGGGATGTAATTACGTCCCTCCCCCGCTAGG
GGGCAGCAGCGAGCCGCCCGGGGCTCCGCTCCGGTCCGGCGCTCCCCCCGCATCCCCGAGCCGGCAGCGT
GCGGGGACAGCCCGGGCACGGGGAAGGTGGCACGGGATCGCTTTCCTCTGAACGCTTCTCGCTGCTCTTT
GAGCCTGCAGACACCTGGGGGGATACGGGGAAAAAGCTTTAGGCTGAAAGAGAGATTTAGAATGACAGAA
TCATAGAACGGCCTGGGCGCGCCTGGTGGCGAACGATCAACAGACGGGAGATTGCCAAGGTCTTGACAAA
CGAGTGCTAGTACAAGATCGCGTCGACGGATCGGGAGATCTGAATTAGAGTGAGGACGATCCCTCTAGAG
GGTATATAATGGGGGCCACTAGTCTACTACCAGAGCTCATCGCTAGCGCCACCATGGTGAGCGAGCTGAT
TAAGGAGAACATGCACATGAAGCTGTATATGGAGGGCACCGTGAACAACCACCACTTCAAGTGTACCTCC
GAGGGCGAAGGCAAGCCCTACGAGGGCACCCAGACCATGAGAATCAAGGCGGTCGAGGGCGGCCCTCTCC
CCTTCGCCTTCGACATCCTGGCTACCAGCTTCATGTACGGCAGCAAAACCTTCATCAACCACACCCAGGG
CATCCCCGACTTCTTTAAGCAGTCCTTCCCCGAGGGCTTCACATGGGAGAGAGTCACCACATACGAAGAT
GGGGGCGTGCTGACCGCTACCCAGGACACCAGCCTCCAGGACGGCTGCCTCATCTACAACGTCAAGATCA
GAGGGGTGAACTTCCCATCCAACGGCCCTGTGATGCAGAAGAAAACACTCGGCTGGGAGGCCTCCACCGA
AACCCTGTACCCCGCTGACGGCGGCCTGGAAGGCAGAGCCGACATGGCCCTGAAGCTCGTGGGCGGGGGC
CACCTGATCTGCAACTTGAAAACCACATACAGATCCAAGAAACCCGCTAAGAACCTCAAGATGCCCGGCG
TCTACTATGTGGACAGGAGACTGGAAAGAATCAAGGAGGCCGACAAAGAAACCTACGTCGAGCAGCACGA
GGTGGCTGTGGCCAGATACTGCGACCTCCCTAGCAAACTGGGGCACAGATGAGCGGCCGCTCGAGTCTAG
AGGGCCCGTTTAAACCCGCTGATCAGCCTCGACTGTGCCTTCTAGTTGCCAGCCATCTGTTGTTTGCCCC
TCCCCCGTGCCTTCCTTGACCCTGGAAGGTGCCACTCCCACTGTCCTTTCCTAATAAAATGAGGAAATTG
CATCGCATTGTCTGAGTAGGTGTCATTCTATTCTGGGGGGTGGGGTGGGGCAGGACAGCAAGGGGGAGGA
TTGGGAAGTCAATAGCAGGCATGCTGGGGATGCGGTGGGCTCTATGGCTTCTGAGGCAGGTCGAGGGTAC
ATGCGCCTTACTCCTTGTGAGCGCATCGCGATAAGCTCTAGAGGGACAGCCCCCCCCCAAAGCCCCCAGG
GATGTAATTACGTCCCTCCCCCGCTAGGGGGCAGCAGCGAGCCGCCCGGGGCTCCGCTCCGGTCCGGCGC
TCCCCCCGCATCCCCGAGCCGGCAGCGTGCGGGGACAGCCCGGGCACGGGGAAGGTGGCACGGGATCGCT
TTCCTCTGAACGCTTCTCGCTGCTCTTTGAGCCTGCAGACACCTGGGGGGATACGGGGAAAAAGCTTTAG
GCTGAAAGAGAGATTTAGAATGACAGAATCATAGAACGGCCTGCGTACGGATGGGGCTCTAGCTCTAGAG
CTTGATATCGAATTCCTGCAGCCCCGCTAGAGGGACAGCCCCCCCCCAAAGCCCCCAGGGATGTAATTAC
GTCCCTCCCCCGCTAGGGGGCAGCAGCGAGCCGCCCGGGGCTCCGCTCCGGTCCGGCGCTCCCCCCGCAT
CCCCGAGCCGGCAGCGTGCGGGGACAGCCCGGGCACGGGGAAGGTGGCACGGGATCGCTTTCCTCTGAAC
GCTTCTCGCTGCTCTTTGAGCCTGCAGACACCTGGGGGGATACGGGGAAAAAGCTTTAGGCTGAAAGAGA
GATTTAGAATGACAGAATCATAGAACGGCCTGGGCGCGCCTGGTGGCGAACGATCAACAGACGGGAGAGG
GCAAAACCGATGTTGACGGACTAATCCTGACAAGATCTGGGGAGGTCGCTGAGTAGTGCGCGAGCAAAAT
TTAAGCTACAACAAGGCAAGGCTTGACCGACAATTGCATGAAGAATCTGCTTAGGGTTAGGCGTTTTGCG
CTGCTTCGCGATGTACGGGCCAGATATACGCGTGAGTAATTCATACAAAAGGACTCGCCCCTGCCTTGGG
GAATCCCAGGGACCGTCGTTAAACTCCCACTAACGTAGAACCCAGAGATCGCTGCGTTCCCGCCCCCTCA
CCCGCCCGCTCTCGTCATCACTGAGGTGGAGAAGAGCATGCGTGAGGCTCCGGTGCCCGTCAGTGGGCAG
AGCGCACATCGCCCACAGTCCCCGAGAAGTTGGGGGGAGGGGTCGGCAATTGAACCGGTGCCTAGAGAAG
GTGGCGCGGGGTAAACTGGGAAAGTGATGTCGTGTACTGGCTCCGCCTTTTTCCCGAGGGTGGGGGAGAA
CCGTATATAAGTGCAGTAGTCGCCGTGAACGTTCTTTTTCGCAACGGGTTTGCCGCCAGAACACAGGTAA
GTGCCGTGTGTGGTTCCCGCGGGCCTGGCCTCTTTACGGGTTATGGCCCTTGCGTGCCTTGAATTACTTC
CACGCCCCTGGCTGCAGTACGTGATTCTTGATCCCGAGCTTCGGGTTGGAAGTGGGTGGGAGAGTTCGAG
GCCTTGCGCTTAAGGAGCCCCTTCGCCTCGTGCTTGAGTTGAGGCCTGGCTTGGGCGCTGGGGCCGCCGC
GTGCGAATCTGGTGGCACCTTCGCGCCTGTCTCGCTGCTTTCGATAAGTCTCTAGCCATTTAAAATTTTT
GATGACCTGCTGCGACGCTTTTTTTCTGGCAAGATAGTCTTGTAAATGCGGGCCAAGATCTGCACACTGG
TATTTCGGTTTTTGGGGCCGCGGGCGGCGACGGGGCCCGTGCGTCCCAGCGCACATGTTCGGCGAGGCGG
GGCCTGCGAGCGCGGCCACCGAGAATCGGACGGGGGTAGTCTCAAGCTGGCCGGCCTGCTCTGGTGCCTG
GCCTCGCGCCGCCGTGTATCGCCCCGCCCTGGGCGGCAAGGCTGGCCCGGTCGGCACCAGTTGCGTGAGC
GGAAAGATGGCCGCTTCCCGGCCCTGCTGCAGGGAGCTCAAAATGGAGGACGCGGCGCTCGGGAGAGCGG
GCGGGTGAGTCACCCACACAAAGGAAAAGGGCCTTTCCGTCCTCAGCCGTCGCTTCATGTGACTCCACGG
AGTACCGGGCGCCGTCCAGGCACCTCGATTAGTTCTCGAGCTTTTGGAGTACGTCGTCTTTAGGTTGGGG
GGAGGGGTTTTATGCGATGGAGTTTCCCCACACTGAGTGGGTGGAGACTGAAGTTAGGCCAGCTTGGCAC
TTGATGTAATTCTCCTTGGAATTTGCCCTTTTTGAGTTTGGATCTTGGTTCATTCTCAAGCCTCAGACAG
TGGTTCAAAGTTTTTTTCTTCCATTTCAGGTGTCGTGAGAGCTCGTTTAGTGAACCGTCAGATCGCCTGG
AGACGCCATCCACGCTGTTTTGACCTCCATAGAAGAGACCGGGACCGATCCAAATTCTCGAGGCTAGCGC
CACCATGGATTATAAGGATCACGATGGCGACTACAAGGACCACGATATTGACTACAAAGACGATGACGAT
AAAATGGCTCCTAAGAAAAAGCGCAAAGTCGGTATCCATGGCGTTCCCGTCGACGGTGGACTGCAGGCCC
CACCAACCGATGTTTCTTTAGGTGATGAGTTACATTTGGACGGTGAGGACGTAGCTATGGCACATGCAGA
TGCCTTAGACGATTTTGACTTGGATATGTTAGGAGATGGAGATTCACCAGGACCTGGTTTCACACCACAC
GATTCAGCTCCATACGGTGCTTTGGACATGGCCGATTTCGAATTTGAACAGATGTTTACTGATGCCTTGG
GTATAGACGAATACGGTGGTGGAGCTAGACCCGGGGAGCGCCCCTTCCAGTGTCGCATTTGCATGCGGAA
CTTTTCGCGCCAGGACAGGCTTGACAGGCATACCCGTACTCATACCGGTGAAAAACCGTTTCAGTGTCGG
ATCTGTATGCGAAATTTCTCCCAGAAGGAGCACTTGGCGGGGCATCTACGTACGCACACCGGCGAGAAGC
CATTCCAATGCCGAATATGCATGCGCAACTTCAGTCGCCGCGACAACCTGAACCGGCACCTAAAAACCCA
CCTGAGAGGATCTTAAGCGGCCGCTCGAGTCTAGAGGGCCCGTTTAAACCCGCTGATCAGCCTCGACTGT
GCCTTCTAGTTGCCAGCCATCTGTTGTTTGCCCCTCCCCCGTGCCTTCCTTGACCCTGGAAGGTGCCACT
CCCACTGTCCTTTCCTAATAAAATGAGGAAATTGCATCGCATTGTCTGAGTAGGTGTCATTCTATTCTGG
GGGGTGGGGTGGGGCAGGACAGCAAGGGGGAGGATTGGGAAGTCAATAGCAGGCATGCTGGGGATGCGGT
GGGCTCTATGGCTTCTGAGGCAGGTCGAAGAACTATTTCCTGGCTGTTACGCGAGCGCATCGCGATAAGC
TCTAGAGGGACAGCCCCCCCCCAAAGCCCCCAGGGATGTAATTACGTCCCTCCCCCGCTAGGGGGCAGCA
GCGAGCCGCCCGGGGCTCCGCTCCGGTCCGGCGCTCCCCCCGCATCCCCGAGCCGGCAGCGTGCGGGGAC
AGCCCGGGCACGGGGAAGGTGGCACGGGATCGCTTTCCTCTGAACGCTTCTCGCTGCTCTTTGAGCCTGC
AGACACCTGGGGGGATACGGGGAAAAAGCTTTAGGCTGAAAGAGAGATTTAGAATGACAGAATCATAGAA
CGGCCTGCGTACGGATGGGGCTCTAGCTCTAGAGCTTGATATCGAATTCCTGCAGCCCCGCTAGAGGGAC
AGCCCCCCCCCAAAGCCCCCAGGGATGTAATTACGTCCCTCCCCCGCTAGGGGGCAGCAGCGAGCCGCCC
GGGGCTCCGCTCCGGTCCGGCGCTCCCCCCGCATCCCCGAGCCGGCAGCGTGCGGGGACAGCCCGGGCAC
GGGGAAGGTGGCACGGGATCGCTTTCCTCTGAACGCTTCTCGCTGCTCTTTGAGCCTGCAGACACCTGGG
GGGATACGGGGAAAAAGCTTTAGGCTGAAAGAGAGATTTAGAATGACAGAATCATAGAACGGCCTGGGCG
CGCCTGGTGGCGAACGATCAACAGACGGGAGAGGACTAAATAGTAGTTCAGACGCCGTTAAGCGCAAGAT
CTGGGGAGGTCGCTGAGTAGTGCGCGAGCAAAATTTAAGCTACAACAAGGCAAGGCTTGACCGACAATTG
CATGAAGAATCTGCTTAGGGTTAGGCGTTTTGCGCTGCTTCGCGATGTACGGGCCAGATATACGCGTGAG
TAATTCATACAAAAGGACTCGCCCCTGCCTTGGGGAATCCCAGGGACCGTCGTTAAACTCCCACTAACGT
AGAACCCAGAGATCGCTGCGTTCCCGCCCCCTCACCCGCCCGCTCTCGTCATCACTGAGGTGGAGAAGAG
CATGCGTGAGGCTCCGGTGCCCGTCAGTGGGCAGAGCGCACATCGCCCACAGTCCCCGAGAAGTTGGGGG
GAGGGGTCGGCAATTGAACCGGTGCCTAGAGAAGGTGGCGCGGGGTAAACTGGGAAAGTGATGTCGTGTA
CTGGCTCCGCCTTTTTCCCGAGGGTGGGGGAGAACCGTATATAAGTGCAGTAGTCGCCGTGAACGTTCTT
TTTCGCAACGGGTTTGCCGCCAGAACACAGGTAAGTGCCGTGTGTGGTTCCCGCGGGCCTGGCCTCTTTA
CGGGTTATGGCCCTTGCGTGCCTTGAATTACTTCCACGCCCCTGGCTGCAGTACGTGATTCTTGATCCCG
AGCTTCGGGTTGGAAGTGGGTGGGAGAGTTCGAGGCCTTGCGCTTAAGGAGCCCCTTCGCCTCGTGCTTG
AGTTGAGGCCTGGCTTGGGCGCTGGGGCCGCCGCGTGCGAATCTGGTGGCACCTTCGCGCCTGTCTCGCT
GCTTTCGATAAGTCTCTAGCCATTTAAAATTTTTGATGACCTGCTGCGACGCTTTTTTTCTGGCAAGATA
GTCTTGTAAATGCGGGCCAAGATCTGCACACTGGTATTTCGGTTTTTGGGGCCGCGGGCGGCGACGGGGC
CCGTGCGTCCCAGCGCACATGTTCGGCGAGGCGGGGCCTGCGAGCGCGGCCACCGAGAATCGGACGGGGG
TAGTCTCAAGCTGGCCGGCCTGCTCTGGTGCCTGGCCTCGCGCCGCCGTGTATCGCCCCGCCCTGGGCGG
CAAGGCTGGCCCGGTCGGCACCAGTTGCGTGAGCGGAAAGATGGCCGCTTCCCGGCCCTGCTGCAGGGAG
CTCAAAATGGAGGACGCGGCGCTCGGGAGAGCGGGCGGGTGAGTCACCCACACAAAGGAAAAGGGCCTTT
CCGTCCTCAGCCGTCGCTTCATGTGACTCCACGGAGTACCGGGCGCCGTCCAGGCACCTCGATTAGTTCT
CGAGCTTTTGGAGTACGTCGTCTTTAGGTTGGGGGGAGGGGTTTTATGCGATGGAGTTTCCCCACACTGA
GTGGGTGGAGACTGAAGTTAGGCCAGCTTGGCACTTGATGTAATTCTCCTTGGAATTTGCCCTTTTTGAG
TTTGGATCTTGGTTCATTCTCAAGCCTCAGACAGTGGTTCAAAGTTTTTTTCTTCCATTTCAGGTGTCGT
GAGAGCTCGTTTAGTGAACCGTCAGATCGCCTGGAGACGCCATCCACGCTGTTTTGACCTCCATAGAAGA
GAACGGGACCGATCCAAATTCTCGAGGCTAGCGCCACCATGGTGAGCAAGGGCGAGGAGCTGTTCACCGG
GGTGGTGCCCATCCTGGTCGAGCTGGACGGCGACGTAAACGGCCACAAGTTCAGCGTGAGGGGCGAGGGC
GAGGGCGATGCCACCAACGGCAAGCTGACCCTGAAGTTCATCTGCACCACCGGCAAGCTGCCCGTGCCCT
GGCCCACCCTCGTGACCACCCTGAGCCACGGCGTGCAGTGCTTCGCCCGCTACCCCGACCACATGAAGCA
GCACGACTTCTTCAAGTCCGCCATGCCCGAAGGCTACGTCCAGGAGCGCACCATCTTCTTCAAGGACGAC
GGCACCTACAAGACCCGCGCCGAGGTGAAGTTCGAGGGCGACACCCTAGTGAACCGCATCGAGCTGAAGG
GCGTCGACTTCAAGGAGGACGGCAACATCCTGGGGCACAAGCTGGAGTACAACTTCAACAGCCACAACAT
CTATATCATGGCCGTCAAGCAGAAGAACGGCATCAAGGTGAACTTCAAGATCCGCCACAACGTGGAGGAC
GGCAGCGTGCAGCTCGCCGACCACTACCAGCAGAACACCCCCATCGGCGACGGCCCCGTGCTGCTGCCCG
ACAGCCACTACCTGAGCACCCAGTCCGTGCTGAGCAAAGACCCCAACGAGAAGCGCGATCACATGGTCCT
GCTGGAGTTCCGCACCGCCGCCGGGATCACTCTCGGCATGGACGAGCTGTACAAGGAATTCGGTAGCAAG
CTTGGTAGTGGAGCAACTAACTTTTCCCTGCTCAAACAAGCCGGGGATGTAGAGGAGAACCCCGGCCCCG
CCCCCCTTAAGATGGCCAAGCCTTTGTCTCAAGAAGAATCCACCCTCATTGAAAGAGCAACGGCTACAAT
CAACAGCATCCCCATCTCTGAGGACTACAGCGTCGCCAGCGCAGCTCTCTCTAGCGACGGCCGCATCTTC
ACTGGTGTCAATGTATATCATTTTACTGGGGGACCTTGTGCAGAACTCGTGGTGCTGGGCACTGCTGCTG
CTGCGGCAGCTGGCAACCTGACTTGTATCGTCGCGATCGGAAATGAGAACAGGGGCATCTTGAGCCCCTG
CGGACGGTGCCGACAGGTGCTTCTCGATCTGCATCCTGGGATCAAAGCCATAGTGAAGGACAGTGATGGA
CAGCCGACGGCAGTTGGGATTCGTGAATTGCTGCCCTCTGGTTATGTGTGGGAGGGCTAAGCGGCCGCTC
GAGTCTAGAGGGCCCGTTTAAACCCGCTGATCAGCCTCGACTGTGCCTTCTAGTTGCCAGCCATCTGTTG
TTTGCCCCTCCCCCGTGCCTTCCTTGACCCTGGAAGGTGCCACTCCCACTGTCCTTTCCTAATAAAATGA
GGAAATTGCATCGCATTGTCTGAGTAGGTGTCATTCTATTCTGGGGGGTGGGGTGGGGCAGGACAGCAAG
GGGGAGGATTGGGAAGTCAATAGCAGGCATGCTGGGGATGCGGTGGGCTCTATGGCTTCTGAGGCAGGTC
GAAGAGACTGCCCGACACATCTTAGTGAGCGCATCGCGATAAGCTCTAGAGGGACAGCCCCCCCCCAAAG
CCCCCAGGGATGTAATTACGTCCCTCCCCCGCTAGGGGGCAGCAGCGAGCCGCCCGGGGCTCCGCTCCGG
TCCGGCGCTCCCCCCGCATCCCCGAGCCGGCAGCGTGCGGGGACAGCCCGGGCACGGGGAAGGTGGCACG
GGATCGCTTTCCTCTGAACGCTTCTCGCTGCTCTTTGAGCCTGCAGACACCTGGGGGGATACGGGGAAAA
AGCTTTAGGCTGAAAGAGAGATTTAGAATGACAGAATCATAGAACGGCCTGCGTACGGATGGGGCTCTAG
CTCTAGAGCTTGATATCGAATTCCTGCAGCCCCGCTAGAGGGACAGCCCCCCCCCAAAGCCCCCAGGGAT
GTAATTACGTCCCTCCCCCGCTAGGGGGCAGCAGCGAGCCGCCCGGGGCTCCGCTCCGGTCCGGCGCTCC
CCCCGCATCCCCGAGCCGGCAGCGTGCGGGGACAGCCCGGGCACGGGGAAGGTGGCACGGGATCGCTTTC
CTCTGAACGCTTCTCGCTGCTCTTTGAGCCTGCAGACACCTGGGGGGATACGGGGAAAAAGCTTTAGGCT
GAAAGAGAGATTTAGAATGACAGAATCATAGAACGGCCTGGGCGCGCCTGGTGGCGAACGATCAACAGAC
GGGAGAGGTTACGAGGATGCACATGTGACCGAGGGATGGAACGACGCGTAACTCACGTTAAGGGATTTTG
GTCATGAGCTTGCGCCGTCCCGTCAAGTCAGCGTAATGCTCTGCCAGTGTTACAACCAATTAACCAATTC
TGATTAGAAAAACTCATCGAGCATCAAATGAAACTGCAATTTATTCATATCAGGATTATCAATACCATAT
TTTTGAAAAAGCCGTTTCTGTAATGAAGGAGAAAACTCACCGAGGCAGTTCCATAGGATGGCAAGATCCT
GGTATCGGTCTGCGATTCCGACTCGTCCAACATCAATACAACCTATTAATTTCCCCTCGTCAAAAATAAG
GTTATCAAGTGAGAAATCACCATGAGTGACGACTGAATCCGGTGAGAATGGCAAAAGTTTATGCATTTCT
TTCCAGACTTGTTCAACAGGCCAGCCATTACGCTCGTCATCAAAATCACTCGCATCAACCAAACCGTTAT
TCATTCGTGATTGCGCCTGAGCGAGACGAAATACGCGATCGCTGTTAAAAGGACAATTACAAACAGGAAT
CGAATGCAACCGGCGCAGGAACACTGCCAGCGCATCAACAATATTTTCACCTGAATCAGGATATTCTTCT
AATACCTGGAATGCTGTTTTTCCGGGGATCGCAGTGGTGAGTAACCATGCATCATCAGGAGTACGGATAA
AATGCTTGATGGTCGGAAGAGGCATAAATTCCGTCAGCCAGTTTAGTCTGACCATCTCATCTGTAACATC
ATTGGCAACGCTACCTTTGCCATGTTTCAGAAACAACTCTGGCGCATCGGGCTTCCCATACAAGCGATAG
ATTGTCGCACCTGATTGCCCGACATTATCGCGAGCCCATTTATACCCATATAAATCAGCATCCATGTTGG
AATTTAATCGCGGCCTCGACGTTTCCCGTTGAATATGGCTCATAACACCCCTTGTATTACTGTTTATGTA
AGCAGACAGTTTTATTGTTCATGATGATATATTTTTATCTTGTGCAATGTAACATCAGAGATTTTGAGAC
ACGGGCCATGCTAGCTCCAGCAAAAGGCCAGGAACCGTAAAAAGGCCGCGTTGCTGGCGTTTTTCCATAG
GCTCCGCCCCCCTGACGAGCATCACAAAAATCGACGCTCAAGTCAGAGGTGGCGAAACCCGACAGGACTA
TAAAGATACCAGGCGTTTCCCCCTGGAAGCTCCCTCGTGCGCTCTCCTGTTCCGACCCTGCCGCTTACCG
GATACCTGTCCGCCTTTCTCCCTTCGGGAAGCGTGGCGCTTTCTCATAGCTCACGCTGTAGGTATCTCAG
TTCGGTGTAGGTCGTTCGCTCCAAGCTGGGCTGTGTGCACGAACCCCCCGTTCAGCCCGACCGCTGCGCC
TTATCCGGTAACTATCGTCTTGAGTCCAACCCGGTAAGACACGACTTATCGCCACTGGCAGCAGCCACTG
GTAACAGGATTAGCAGAGCGAGGTATGTAGGCGGTGCTACAGAGTTCTTGAAGTGGTGGCCTAACTAC
Features (pLannotate 1.2.2; 26 found; start..end, strand, type, name):
    646..671     -  misc_feature   MCS (fragment): pBluescript multiple cloning site
   1079..1678    +  CDS            PuroR: puromycin N-acetyltransferase; pac from Streptomyces alboniger; confers resistance to puromycin
   1708..1785    +  CDS            HBB (fragment): HBB_PONPY - Experimental evidence at transcript level: Swiss-Prot protein existence level 2. Involved in oxygen transport from the lung to the various peripheral tissues. From Pongo pygmaeus (Bornean orangutan).
   1856..1911    +  polyA_signal   β-globin poly(A) signal: rabbit β-globin polyadenylation signal (Gil and Proudfoot, 1987)
   2572..2597    -  misc_feature   MCS (fragment): pBluescript multiple cloning site
   3064..3759    +  CDS            mKate2: mKate2 is a basic (constitutively fluorescent) red fluorescent protein published in 2009, derived from Entacmaea quadricolor. It is reported to be a rapidly-maturing monomer with moderate acid sensitivity.
   3813..3924    +  polyA_signal   bGH poly(A) signal: bovine growth hormone polyadenylation signal
   4409..4434    -  misc_feature   MCS (fragment): pBluescript multiple cloning site
   5105..5316    +  promoter       EF-1α core promoter: core promoter for human elongation factor EF-1α
   5317..5430    +  intron         EF-1α intron A (fragment): intron upstream of the start codon of human EF-1α
   6056..6259    +  intron         EF-1α intron A: truncated intron upstream of the start codon of human EF-1α
   6268..6302    +  promoter       TRE3GV promoter (fragment): 3rd-generation Tet-responsive promoter that can be activated by binding of Tet-On® 3G, optimized for retroviral and lentiviral vectors
   6420..6443    +  CDS            3xFLAG (fragment): three tandem FLAG® epitope tags
   6507..6740    +  CDS            VP16_HHV11 (fragment): Experimental evidence at protein level: Swiss-Prot protein existence level 1. May play a role in the aggregation of tegument proteins around nucleocapsids during virus morphogenesis. From Human herpesvirus 1 (strain 17) (HHV-1) (Human herpes simplex virus 1).
   7067..7178    +  polyA_signal   bGH poly(A) signal: bovine growth hormone polyadenylation signal
   7663..7688    -  misc_feature   MCS (fragment): pBluescript multiple cloning site
   8359..8570    +  promoter       EF-1α core promoter: core promoter for human elongation factor EF-1α
   8571..8684    +  intron         EF-1α intron A (fragment): intron upstream of the start codon of human EF-1α
   9310..9513    +  intron         EF-1α intron A: truncated intron upstream of the start codon of human EF-1α
   9522..9556    +  promoter       TRE3GV promoter (fragment): 3rd-generation Tet-responsive promoter that can be activated by binding of Tet-On® 3G, optimized for retroviral and lentiviral vectors
   9629..10345   +  CDS            EBFP2: EBFP2 is a basic (constitutively fluorescent) blue fluorescent protein published in 2007, derived from Aequorea victoria. It is reported to be a rapidly-maturing monomer with moderate acid sensitivity.
  10442..10840   +  CDS            BSD: blasticidin S deaminase; Aspergillus terreus BSD; confers resistance to blasticidin
  10891..11002   +  polyA_signal   bGH poly(A) signal: bovine growth hormone polyadenylation signal
  11487..11512   -  misc_feature   MCS (fragment): pBluescript multiple cloning site
  11974..12783   -  CDS            KanR: aminoglycoside phosphotransferase; aph(3')-Ia; confers resistance to kanamycin in bacteria or G418 (Geneticin®) in eukaryotes
  12942..162     -  rep_origin     ori (across the origin): high-copy-number ColE1/pMB1/pBR322/pUC origin of replication
