[The description below was written by a language model from this plasmid's Addgene catalogue record and pLannotate feature annotations shown in this document.]
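Description:
pHIE051 ZF43x1 mKate2 EF1a VP16-ZF43 EF1a EBFP2-P2A-BlastR is a 13.4 kb mammalian expression and synthetic biology plasmid from the COMET toolkit. It was built on the pPD630 integration vector backbone by combining three transcription-unit vectors. It is propagated in bacteria through a high-copy ColE1/pUC-type origin and selected with a kanamycin resistance gene. The record calls it an integration vector, but neither the catalogue fields nor the annotation identify the recombinase or landing-pad sites that would mediate genomic integration.

The payload is a self-contained synthetic transcription circuit arranged as tandem, same-orientation units, each separated by a repeated short sequence annotated as a multiple-cloning-site fragment. In the first unit, the red fluorescent protein mKate2 with a bGH polyadenylation signal serves as the reporter. Going by the plasmid name, it is driven by a promoter carrying a single ZF43 zinc-finger binding site (ZF43x1), although this promoter is not annotated. The second unit uses the EF-1α promoter and intron to express the matching activator constitutively: a FLAG-tagged VP16 activation domain fused to the ZF43 DNA-binding domain, so the activator should switch on mKate2. The third unit, also EF-1α driven, encodes EBFP2 linked by a P2A peptide to blasticidin S deaminase, giving a blue fluorescent marker and drug selection from one transcript.

Upstream of these units lies a puromycin N-acetyltransferase coding sequence followed by a rabbit β-globin polyadenylation signal. No annotated promoter precedes it, and the record does not explain its role. The short TRE3GV hits are probably incidental sequence matches rather than functional Tet-responsive promoters. The construct appears suited to generating stable cell lines for characterising COMET zinc-finger activator and promoter pairs.
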