Addgene plasmid #138732: pHIE051 ZF43x1 mKate2 EF1a VP16-ZF43 EF1a EBFP2-P2A-BlastR
Purpose: Integration Vector, assembled with pHIE043 (TUPV1), pJM466 (TUPV2), pJM452 (TUPV3), pPD613
Depositing lab: Joshua Leonard. Depositing organization: Northwestern University. Publication: The COMET toolkit for composing customizable genetic programs in mammalian cells. Donahue PS, Draut JW, Muldoon JJ, Edelstein HI, Bagheri N, Leonard JN. Nat Commun. 2020 Feb 7;11(1):779. doi: 10.1038/s41467-019-14147-5. PubMed 32034124.
Backbone
  Vector backbone: pPD630 Integration Vector
  Vector type: Mammalian Expression, Synthetic Biology
Growth in bacteria
  Bacterial resistance: Kanamycin, 50 μg/mL
  Growth temperature: 30°C
  Growth strain: NEB Stable
  Copy number: High Copy
Gene/Insert
  Gene/Insert name: ZF43x1
  Species: Synthetic
  Cloning method: Restriction Enzyme; 5′ cloning site unknown (unknown if destroyed)
Terms and licenses: Academic/Nonprofit Terms; Industry Terms: Not Available to Industry
Depositor comments: Leonard lab plasmid reference number: L1534
How to cite: pHIE051 ZF43x1 mKate2 EF1a VP16-ZF43 EF1a EBFP2-P2A-BlastR was a gift from Joshua Leonard (Addgene plasmid # 138732 ; http://n2t.net/addgene:138732 ; RRID:Addgene_138732)
