>Addgene plasmid #138732 | pHIE051 ZF43x1 mKate2 EF1a VP16-ZF43 EF1a EBFP2-P2A-BlastR | depositor partial sequence | sequence record 268124 | ZF43x1 promoter
AGATCTGAATTAGAGTGAGGACGATCCCTCTAGAGGGTATATAATGGGGGCCACTAGTCTACTACCAGAG
CTCATCGCTAGC
