>Addgene plasmid #138732 | pHIE051 ZF43x1 mKate2 EF1a VP16-ZF43 EF1a EBFP2-P2A-BlastR | depositor partial sequence | sequence record 268125 | VP16-ZF43 gene
ATGGATTATAAGGATCACGATGGCGACTACAAGGACCACGATATTGACTACAAAGACGATGACGATAAAA
TGGCTCCTAAGAAAAAGCGCAAAGTCGGTATCCATGGCGTTCCCGTCGACGGTGGACTGCAGGCCCCACC
AACCGATGTTTCTTTAGGTGATGAGTTACATTTGGACGGTGAGGACGTAGCTATGGCACATGCAGATGCC
TTAGACGATTTTGACTTGGATATGTTAGGAGATGGAGATTCACCAGGACCTGGTTTCACACCACACGATT
CAGCTCCATACGGTGCTTTGGACATGGCCGATTTCGAATTTGAACAGATGTTTACTGATGCCTTGGGTAT
AGACGAATACGGTGGTGGAGCTAGACCCGGGGAGCGCCCCTTCCAGTGTCGCATTTGCATGCGGAACTTT
TCGCGCCAGGACAGGCTTGACAGGCATACCCGTACTCATACCGGTGAAAAACCGTTTCAGTGTCGGATCT
GTATGCGAAATTTCTCCCAGAAGGAGCACTTGGCGGGGCATCTACGTACGCACACCGGCGAGAAGCCATT
CCAATGCCGAATATGCATGCGCAACTTCAGTCGCCGCGACAACCTGAACCGGCACCTAAAAACCCACCTG
AGAGGATCTTAA
